Addgene plasmid #53792: SAMSN1_pCSdest
Depositing lab: Roger Reeves. Depositing organization: Johns Hopkins University and School of Medicine. Publication: Survey of Human Chromosome 21 Gene Expression Effects on Early Development in Danio rerio. Edie S, Zaghloul NA, Leitch CC, Klinedinst DK, Lebron J, Thole JF, McCallion AS, Katsanis N, Reeves RH. G3 (Bethesda). 2018 Jul 2;8(7):2215-2223. doi: 10.1534/g3.118.200144. PubMed 29760202.
Backbone
  Vector backbone: pCSDest
  Backbone manufacturer: Lawson Lab (Addgene Plasmid 22423)
  Backbone size w/o insert (bp): 4095
  Vector type: Mammalian Expression
Growth in bacteria
  Bacterial resistance: Ampicillin, 100 μg/mL
  Growth temperature: 37°C
  Growth strain: Top10
  Copy number: High Copy
Gene/Insert
  Gene/Insert name: SAMSN1
  Species: H. sapiens (human)
  Insert size (bp): 1122
  Entrez Gene: SAMSN1 (a.k.a. HACS1, NASH1, SASH2, SH3D6B)
  Promoter: SP6 and CMV
  Cloning method: Gateway Cloning
  Sequencing primers: 5′ CMV-F; 3′ EBV-Rev
Terms and licenses: Academic/Nonprofit Terms; Industry Terms
Depositor comments: NM_022136
How to cite: SAMSN1_pCSdest was a gift from Roger Reeves (Addgene plasmid # 53792 ; http://n2t.net/addgene:53792 ; RRID:Addgene_53792)
