[The description below was written by a language model from this plasmid's Addgene catalogue record.]
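Description:
SAMSN1_pCSdest is an expression plasmid carrying the human SAMSN1 coding sequence (also known as HACS1, NASH1, SASH2 or SH3D6B) in the pCSDest backbone, a Gateway destination derivative of the pCS2-type vectors. The insert is about 1.1 kb, corresponds to the reference transcript noted by the depositor, and was introduced by Gateway recombination into the roughly 4.1 kb backbone. The plasmid is catalogued as a mammalian expression vector, is maintained at high copy number in E. coli, and is selected with ampicillin. No feature table accompanies the record, so the origin of replication, polyadenylation signal and recombination site scars are not explicitly documented. No epitope tags or reporter fusions are listed.

Two promoters are recorded upstream of the insert, CMV and SP6, and together they give the construct a dual use. The CMV promoter drives strong constitutive transcription by RNA polymerase II when the plasmid DNA is introduced into vertebrate cells. The SP6 phage promoter allows in vitro transcription of the open reading frame to make synthetic mRNA suitable for microinjection into embryos. The associated publication is a survey of the effects of expressing human chromosome 21 genes on early zebrafish development. This suggests the plasmid is one member of a clone set built to overexpress individual chromosome 21 genes in zebrafish embryos and score the resulting developmental phenotypes, although the record does not spell out the exact delivery method used for this clone.
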