>Addgene plasmid #53792 | SAMSN1_pCSdest | addgene partial sequence | sequence record 94625 | EBV-rev 5'-GTGGTTTGTCCAAACTCATC-3'
GTAAACGACTCACTATAGTTCTAGAGGCTCGAGAGGATCACCACTTTGTACAAGAAAGCTGGGTTCTAGT
CACTTGGCTCTGTGATAATAATCTTATGTACCATGTCAGACAGATTTTCAGACTCCAGATCCTCTTTGCC
ATTATCTGAATTTCCTGATGAGATATAGCAACCAGAGTCCCTTGGGCAGTCATCTAACTGTGACTTATTT
AAGGAGATGTCTGAGCTCAAGGATAGGGGCTCAGGTTCATTTTCTTGCTCTTGAATAATTTCTTCTTCAA
GGAAGTTTTCAGCAGCTGATAGTAACCTTCTTCTGTCATCTGGGTTTTCAATATTTAATTCAATGAGGTG
ACTCTCTTTTATATCTTTTAAATCTTCTAGAGTCTCATAACCATTGAGCAAAAGTGTTGAGGTGTATTCC
TGCAGATGAATCCTCTCTAGGAACTCCTGCAGAGTCTTGGATTTTTTGCTGTTACTCCTTCGGTTTGCCT
TTATTTTCTTGGGGGCTGCTTCCTCTTCTGAGATGACATCCACATAAATGAATTTGAAGTTTCCCACTTT
ATTGTTCAACATTCCTGTCCACATCCCCATTGGTGTTTTGCAAATAATGTCTATGATGTCTCCTTTCTTG
ATTTTGAGGGAGTCAGTGTCATAGGGACTTGGCGTGAAATCCGTATGCACTCTGGCACGGCCACAGAATG
GTCCTGAATAGGGGCCATCGTCATCCAGTCGAAAGCTGTCCCGGTTACTTGTACCATCTGAACAGCTTGT
TATGCCACTTGATGAGCTCTGTCCACTGTAGAGACTATCCATGGAGTCACTGGCTTTGAGGGACACCTTC
TCTGTGTGGGT
