>Addgene plasmid #53792 | SAMSN1_pCSdest | addgene partial sequence | sequence record 94671 | CMV-F 5'-CGCAAATGGGCGGTAGGCGTG-3'
TGCTCGTTTAGGGAACCGCCATTCTGCCTGGGGACGTCGGAGCAAGCTTGATTTAGGTGACACTATAGAA
TACAAGCTACTTGTTCTTTTTGCAGGATCCCATCGATTCGAATTCAAGGATCACAAGTTTGTACAAAAAA
GCAGGCACCATGCTCAAGAGAAAGCCATCCAATGTTTCAGAGAAGGAGAAACATCAAAAACCAAAGCGAA
GCAGCAGTTTTGGGAATTTCGATCGTTTTCGGAATAATTCTTTATCAAAACCAGATGATTCAACTGAGGC
ACATGAAGGAGATCCCACAAATGGAAGTGGAGAACAAAGTAAAACTTCAAATAATGGAGGCGGTTTGGGT
AAAAAAATGAGAGCTATTTCATGGACAATGAAGAAAAAAGTGGGTAAAAAGTACATCAAAGCCCTTTCTG
AGGAAAAGGATGAGGAAGATGGAGAGAATGCCCACCCATATAGAAACAGTGACCCTGTGATTGGGACCCA
CACAGAGAAGGTGTCCCTCAAAGCCAGTGACTCCATGGATAGTCTCTACAGTGGACAGAGCTCATCAAGT
GGCATAACAAGCTGTTCAGATGGTACAAGTAACCGGGACAGCTTTCGACTGGATGACGATGGCCCCTATT
CAGGACCATTCTGTGGCCGTGCCAGAGTGCATACGGATTTCACGCCAAGTCCCTATGACACTGACTCCCT
CAAAATCAAGAAAGGAGACATCATAGACATTATTTGCAAAACACCAATGGGGATGTGGACAGGAATGTTG
AACAATAAAGTGGGAAACTTCAAATTCATTTATGTGGATGTCATCTCAGAAGAGGAAGCAG
